Addgene plasmid #173293: RVD-CA10
Purpose: One-step assembly of custom RVD arrays to construct DdCBE, TALE, etc.
Depositing lab: Bin Shen. Depositing organization: Nanjing Medical University. Publication: Precision modeling of mitochondrial diseases in zebrafish via DdCBE-mediated mtDNA base editing. Guo J, Zhang X, Chen X, Sun H, Dai Y, Wang J, Qian X, Tan L, Lou X, Shen B. Cell Discov. 2021 Sep 3;7(1):78. doi: 10.1038/s41421-021-00307-9. PubMed 34480028.
Backbone
  Vector backbone: TetR T vector
  Vector type: Unspecified
Growth in bacteria
  Bacterial resistance: Tetracycline, 10 μg/mL
  Growth temperature: 37°C
  Growth strain: DH5alpha
  Copy number: High Copy
Gene/Insert
  Gene/Insert name: HD-NI dimer RVD at Position10
  Species: Synthetic
  Mutation: no
  Cloning method: Restriction Enzyme; 5′ cloning site Unknown (unknown if destroyed)
Terms and licenses: Academic/Nonprofit Terms; Industry Terms: Not Available to Industry
Depositor comments: RVD is inserted into TA site of TetR T vector
How to cite: RVD-CA10 was a gift from Bin Shen (Addgene plasmid # 173293 ; http://n2t.net/addgene:173293 ; RRID:Addgene_173293)
