[The description below was written by a language model from this plasmid's Addgene catalogue record and pLannotate feature annotations shown in this document.]
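Description:
RVD-CA10 is a small (about 2.6 kb) bacterial module plasmid from a library designed for one-step assembly of custom repeat-variable diresidue (RVD) arrays, the DNA-recognition repeats of TALE proteins. The backbone is recorded as a "TetR T vector", a TA-cloning vector, and the depositor notes that the RVD insert sits in its TA site. The vector type is otherwise unspecified. The plasmid is propagated in E. coli at high copy from a ColE1/pUC-type origin and is selected with tetracycline. The feature table shows the tetracycline efflux gene (TcR) spanning the sequence origin together with its tet promoter.

The payload is a synthetic HD-NI dimer, two consecutive TALE repeats designated for position 10 of an array. In the standard TALE code, HD recognises cytosine and NI recognises adenine, which matches the "CA" in the plasmid name. The automated annotation did not label the insert itself, so its exact coordinates and flanking assembly sites are not given, and the 5′ cloning site is listed as unknown. The other annotated features are a T7 promoter, a short kanamycin-resistance gene fragment and a short RSF origin fragment. The two fragments are probably non-functional leftovers of vector construction or partial annotation matches.

The plasmid has no expression cassette of its own and serves as a donor part. Combined with modules for the other positions, it supplies its dimer to build complete DNA-binding arrays for TALE-based tools. These include DdCBEs, the TALE-guided cytosine base editors that the associated publication used for mitochondrial DNA editing to model mitochondrial disease in zebrafish.
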