Features (pLannotate 1.2.2; 6 found; start..end, strand, type, name):
    279..307     -  promoter       tet promoter: E. coli promoter for tetracycline efflux protein gene
    323..362     +  rep_origin     RSF ori (fragment): Plasmids containing the RSF 1030 origin of replication can be propagated in E. coli cells that contain additional plasmids with compatible origins.
    434..1022    -  rep_origin     ori: high-copy-number ColE1/pMB1/pBR322/pUC origin of replication
   1448..1466    +  promoter       T7 promoter: promoter for bacteriophage T7 RNA polymerase
   1469..1543    -  CDS            KanR (fragment): aminoglycoside phosphotransferase; aphA-3; confers resistance to kanamycin
   1641..231     -  CDS            TcR (across the origin): tetracycline efflux protein; tet; confers resistance to tetracycline
>Addgene plasmid #173293 | RVD-CA10 | addgene full sequence | sequence record 354679 | Addgene NGS Result
GAGCAGGACTGGGCGGCGGCCAAAGCGGTCGGACAGTGCTCCGAGAACGGGTGCGCATAGAAATTGCATC
AACGCATATAGCGCTAGCAGCACGCCATAGTGACTGGCGATGCTGTCGGAATGGACGATATCCCGCAAGA
GGCCCGGCAGTACCGGCATAACCAAGCCTATGCCTACAGCATCCAGGGTGACGGTGCCGAGGATGACGAT
GAGCGCATTGTTAGATTTCATACACGGTGCCTGACTGCGTTAGCAATTTAACTGTGATAAACTACCGCAT
TAAAGCTAATCGATGATAAGCTGTCAAACATGAGAATTAATTCATGTTCTTTCCTGCGTTATCCCCTGAT
TCTGTGGATAACGCAGGAAAGAACATGTGAGCAAAAGGCCAGCAAAAGGCCAGGAACCGTAAAAAGGCCG
CGTTGCTGGCGTTTTTCCATAGGCTCCGCCCCCCTGACGAGCATCACAAAAATCGACGCTCAAGTCAGAG
GTGGCGAAACCCGACAGGACTATAAAGATACCAGGCGTTTCCCCCTGGAAGCTCCCTCGTGCGCTCTCCT
GTTCCGACCCTGCCGCTTACCGGATACCTGTCCGCCTTTCTCCCTTCGGGAAGCGTGGCGCTTTCTCATA
GCTCACGCTGTAGGTATCTCAGTTCGGTGTAGGTCGTTCGCTCCAAGCTGGGCTGTGTGCACGAACCCCC
CGTTCAGCCCGACCGCTGCGCCTTATCCGGTAACTATCGTCTTGAGTCCAACCCGGTAAGACACGACTTA
TCGCCACTGGCAGCAGCCACTGGTAACAGGATTAGCAGAGCGAGGTATGTAGGCGGTGCTACAGAGTTCT
TGAAGTGGTGGCCTAACTACGGCTACACTAGAAGAACAGTATTTGGTATCTGCGCTCTGCTGAAGCCAGT
TACCTTCGGAAAAAGAGTTGGTAGCTCTTGATCCGGCAAACAAACCACCGCTGGTAGCGGTGGTTTTTTT
GTTTGCAAGCAGCAGATTACGCGCAGAAAAAAAGGATCTCAAGAAGATCCTTTGATCTTTTCTACGGGGT
CTGACGCTCAGTGGAACGACGCGTAACTCACGTTAAGGGATTTTGGTCATGGGTGGCTCGACCAGATATG
GTCTCGCTCTCATGACGGTGGCAAACAGGCTCTTGAAACCGTCCAACGCCTTCTACCAGTTCTCTGTCAA
GCCCACGGACTAACCCCAGCGCAAGTTGTAGCGATTGCTAGTAATATTGGTGGCAAACAGGCTCTTGAGA
CGGTTCAGCGCCTCCTTCCAGTTCTCTGTCAAGCCCACGGACTCACCCCAGATCAAGTTGTAGCGATTGC
GTCATGAGACCAGCTTTGGTCTAGAGGAGGCATGATGATATATTTTTATCTTGTGCAATGTAACATCAGA
GATTTTGAGACACGGGCCAGAGCTGCCAGGAAACAGCTATGACCATGTAATACGACTCACTATAGGGGAT
ATTTTATTTTCTCCCAATCAGGCTTGATCCCCAGTAAGTCAAAAAATAGCTCGACATACTGTTCTTCCCC
GATCAAGGGTTGGTTTGCGCATTCACAGTTCTCCGCAAGAATTGATTGGCTCCAATTCTTGGAGTGGTGA
ATCCGTTAGCGAGGTGCCGCCGGCTTCCATTCAGGTCGAGGTGGCCCGGCTCCATGCACCGCGACGCAAC
GCGGGGAGGCAGACAAGGTATAGGGCGGCGCCTACAATCCATGCCAACCCGTTCCATGTGCTCGCCGAGG
CGGCATAAATCGCCGTGACGATCAGCGGTCCAATGATCGAAGTTAGGCTGGTAAGAGCCGCGAGCGATCC
TTGAAGCTGTCCCTGATGGTCGTCATCTACCTGCCTGGACAGCATGGCCTGCAACGCGGGCATCCCGATG
CCGCCGGAAGCGAGAAGAATCATAATGGGGAAGGCCATCCAGCCTCGCGTCGCGAACGCCAGCAAGACGT
AGCCCAGCGCGTCGGCCGCCATGCCGGCGATAATGGCCTGCTTCTCGCCGAAACGTTTGGTGGCGGGACC
AGTGACGAAGGCTTGAGCGAGGGCGTGCAAGATTCCGAATACCGCAAGCGACAGGCCGATCATCGTCGCG
CTCCAGCGAAAGCGGTCCTCGCCGAAAATGACCCAGAGCGCTGCCGGCACCTGTCCTACGAGTTGCATGA
TAAAGAAGACAGTCATAAGTGCGGCGACGATAGTCATGCCCCGCGCCCACCGGAAGGAGCTGACTGGGTT
GAAGGCTCTCAAGGGCATGGGTCGGCGCTCTCCCTTATGCGACTCCTGCATTAGGAAGCAGCCCAGTAGT
AGGTTGAGGCCGTTGAGCACCGCCGCCGCAAGGAATGGTGCATGTAAGGAGATGGCGCCCAACAGTCCCC
CGGCCACGGGGCCTGCCACCATACCCACGCCGAAACAAGCGCTCATGAGCCCGAAGTGGCGAGCCCGATC
TTCCCCATCGGTGATGTCGGCGATATAGGCGCCAGCAACCGCACCTGTGGCGCCGGTGATGCCGGCCACG
ATGCGTCCGGCGTAGAGAATCCACAGGACGGGTGTGGTCGCCATGATCGCGTAGTCGATAGTGGCTCCAA
GTAGCGAAGC
