>Addgene plasmid #173293 | RVD-CA10 | depositor partial sequence | sequence record 336248 | RVD flanked by two Bsa I sites
GGTCTCGCTCTCATGACGGTGGCAAACAGGCTCTTGAAACCGTCCAACGCCTTCTACCAGTTCTCTGTCA
AGCCCACGGACTAACCCCAGCGCAAGTTGTAGCGATTGCTAGTAATATTGGTGGCAAACAGGCTCTTGAG
ACGGTTCAGCGCCTCCTTCCAGTTCTCTGTCAAGCCCACGGACTCACCCCAGATCAAGTTGTAGCGATTG
CGTCATGAGACC
